>Addgene plasmid #209682 | MAC_N_COMMD10 | addgene full sequence | sequence record 441748 | Addgene NGS Result
GACATTGATTATTGACTAGTTATTAATAGTAATCAATTACGGGGTCATTAGTTCATAGCCCATATATGGA
GTTCCGCGTTACATAACTTACGGTAAATGGCCCGCCTGGCTGACCGCCCAACGACCCCCGCCCATTGACG
TCAATAATGACGTATGTTCCCATAGTAACGCCAATAGGGACTTTCCATTGACGTCAATGGGTGGAGTATT
TACGGTAAACTGCCCACTTGGCAGTACATCAAGTGTATCATATGCCAAGTACGCCCCCTATTGACGTCAA
TGACGGTAAATGGCCCGCCTGGCATTATGCCCAGTACATGACCTTATGGGACTTTCCTACTTGGCAGTAC
ATCTACGTATTAGTCATCGCTATTACCATGGTGATGCGGTTTTGGCAGTACATCAATGGGCGTGGATAGC
GGTTTGACTCACGGGGATTTCCAAGTCTCCACCCCATTGACGTCAATGGGAGTTTGTTTTGGCACCAAAA
TCAACGGGACTTTCCAAAATGTCGTAACAACTCCGCCCCATTGACGCAAATGGGCGGTAGGCGTGTACGG
TGGGAGGTCTATATAAGCAGAGCTCTCCCTATCAGTGATAGAGATCTCCCTATCAGTGATAGAGATCGTC
GACGAGCTCGTTTAGTGAACCGTCAGATCGCCTGGAGACGCCATCCACGCTGTTTTGACCTCCATAGAAG
ACACCGGGACCGATCCAGCCTCCGGACTCTAGCGTTTAAACTTAAGCTTGGTACCGAGCTCGGATCCACT
AGTCCAGTGTGGTGGAATTCTGCAGATATCCAGCACAGTGGCGGCCGCTCGAGACCATGAAGGACAACAC
CGTGCCCCTGAAGCTGATCGCCCTGCTGGCCAACGGCGAGTTCCACTCTGGCGAGCAGCTGGGCGAGACA
CTGGGCATGAGCAGAGCCGCCATCAACAAGCACATCCAGACCCTGCGGGACTGGGGCGTGGACGTGTTCA
CAGTGCCCGGCAAGGGCTACAGCCTGCCCGAGCCCATCCAGCTGCTGAACGCCAAGCAGATCCTGGGCCA
GCTGGATGGCGGATCTGTGGCCGTGCTGCCCGTGATCGACAGCACCAACCAGTATCTGCTCGACCGGATC
GGCGAGCTGAAGTCCGGCGACGCCTGTATCGCCGAGTACCAGCAGGCCGGCAGAGGCGGCAGGGGCAGAA
AGTGGTTCAGCCCCTTCGGCGCCAACCTGTACCTGAGCATGTTCTGGAGACTGGAACAGGGCCCAGCCGC
CGCTATTGGCCTGAGCCTGGTCATCGGCATCGTGATGGCCGAGGTGCTGCGGAAGCTGGGCGCCGACAAA
GTGCGCGTGAAGTGGCCCAACGACCTGTATCTGCAGGACCGGAAGCTGGCCGGCATCCTGGTGGAACTGA
CCGGCAAAACAGGCGACGCCGCCCAGATCGTGATCGGCGCTGGCATCAACATGGCCATGCGGCGGGTGGA
AGAGAGCGTGGTCAACCAGGGCTGGATCACCCTGCAGGAAGCCGGCATCAACCTGGACCGGAACACCCTG
GCCGCCATGCTGATCAGAGAGCTGAGAGCCGCCCTGGAACTGTTCGAGCAGGAAGGCCTGGCCCCCTACC
TGAGCAGATGGGAGAAGCTGGACAACTTCATCAACCGGCCCGTGAAACTGATCATCGGCGACAAAGAGAT
CTTCGGCATCAGCCGGGGCATCGACAAGCAGGGGGCCCTGCTCCTGGAACAGGACGGCATCATCAAGCCC
TGGATGGGCGGCGAGATCAGCCTGCGGAGCGCCGAGAAGTACCCATACGATGTTCCTGACTATGCCGGTA
CCGAGCTCGGATCCACCATGGCTAGCTGGAGCCACCCGCAGTTCGAGAAAGGTGGAGGTTCCGGAGGTGG
ATCGGGAGGTGGATCGTGGAGCCACCCGCAGTTCGAAAAAGCGGCCGATATCACAAGTTTGTACAAAAAA
GTTGGCATGGCGGTCCCCGCGGCGCTGATCCTACGGGAG
[348 nt withheld, positions 2000-2347]
ATTCTGGCTCCCTGTAAGCTAGAGACCGTTGGATGGCAGCTTAACCTTCAGATGGCTCACTCTGCTCAAG
CAAAACTAAAATCTCCTCAAGCTGTGTTACAACTCGGAGTGAACAATGAAGATTCAAAGAGCCTGGAGAA
AGTTCTTGTGGAATTCAGTCACAAGGAGTTGTTTGATTTCTATAACAAGCTAGAGACTATACAAGCACAG
CTGGATTCCCTTACATGCCCAACTTTCTTGTACAAAGTGGTGACGTAAGCTAGGGGCCCGTTTAAACCCG
CTGATCAGCCTCGACTGTGCCTTCTAGTTGCCAGCCATCTGTTGTTTGCCCCTCCCCCGTGCCTTCCTTG
ACCCTGGAAGGTGCCACTCCCACTGTCCTTTCCTAATAAAATGAGGAAATTGCATCGCATTGTCTGAGTA
GGTGTCATTCTATTCTGGGGGGTGGGGTGGGGCAGGACAGCAAGGGGGAGGATTGGGAAGACAATAGCAG
GCATGCTGGGGATGCGGTGGGCTCTATGGCTTCTGAGGCGGAAAGAACCAGCTGGGGCTCTAGGGGGTAT
CCCC
[124 nt withheld, positions 2912-3035]
C
[91 nt withheld, positions 3037-3127]
AGGGTGATGGTTCACGTACCTAGAAGTTCCTATTCCGAAGTTCCTATTCTCTAGAAAGTATAGGAACTTC
CTTGGCCAAAAAGCCTGAACTCACCGCGACGTCTGTCGAGAAGTTTCTGATCGAAAAGTTCGACAGCGTC
TCCGACCTGATGCAGCTCTCGGAGGGCGAAGAATCTCGTGCTTTCAGCTTCGATGTAGGAGGGCGTGGAT
ATGTCCTGCGGGTAAATAGCTGCGCCGATGGTTTCTACAAAGATCGTTATGTTTATCGGCACTTTGCATC
GGCCGCGCTCCCGATTCCGGAAGTGCTTGACATTGGGGAATTCAGCGAGAGCCTGACCTATTGCATCTCC
CGCCGTGCACAGGGTGTCACGTTGCAAGACCTGCCTGAAACCGAACTGCCCGCTGTTCTGCAGCCGGTCG
CGGAGGCCATGGATGCGATCGCTGCGGCCGATCTTAGCCAGACGAGCGGGTTCGGCCCATTCGGACCGCA
AGGAATCGGTCAATACACTACATGGCGTGATTTCATATGCGCGATTGCTGATCCCCATGTGTATCACTGG
CAAACTGTGATGGACGACACCGTCAGTGCGTCCGTCGCGCAGGCTCTCGATGAGCTGATGCTTTGGGCCG
AGGACTGCCCCGAAGTCCGGCACCTCGTGCACGCGGATTTCGGCTCCAACAATGTCCTGACGGACAATGG
CCGCATAACAGCGGTCATTGACTGGAGCGAGGCGATGTTCGGGGATTCCCAATACGAGGTCGCCAACATC
TTCTTCTGGAGGCCGTGGTTGGCTTGTATGGAGCAGCAGACGCGCTACTTCGAGCGGAGGCATCCGGAGC
TTGCAGGATCGCCGCGGCTCCGGGCGTATATGCTCCGCATTGGTCTTGACCAACTCTATCAGAGCTTGGT
TGACGGCAATTTCGATGATGCAGCTTGGGCGCAGGGTCGATGCGACGCAATCGTCCGATCCGGAGCCGGG
ACTGTCGGGCGTACACAAATCGCCCGCAGAAGCGCGGCCGTCTGGACCGATGGCTGTGTAGAAGTACTCG
CCGATAGTGGAAACCGACGCCCCAGCACTCGTCCGAGGGCAAAGGAATAGCACGTACTACGAGATTTCGA
TTCCACCGCCGCCTTCTATGAAAGGTTGGGCTTCGGAATCGTTTTCCGGGACGCCGGCTGGATGATCCTC
CAGCGCGGGGATCTCATGCTGGAGTTCTTCGCCCACCCCAACTTGTTTATTGCAGCTTATAATGGTTACA
AATAAAGCAATAGCATCACAAATTTCACAAATAAAGCATTTTTTTCACTGCATTCTAGTTGTGGTTTGTC
CAAACTCATCAATGTATCTTATCATGTCTGTATACCGTCGACCTCTAGCTAGAGCTTGGCGTAATCATGG
TCATAGCTGTTTCCTGTGTGAAATTGTTATCCGCTCACAATTCCACACAACATACGAGCCGGAAGCATAA
AGTGTAAAGCCTGGGGTGCCTAATGAGTGAGCTAACTCACATTAATTGCGTTGCGCTCACTGCCCGCTTT
CCAGTCGGGAAACCTGTCGTGCCAGCTGCATTAATGAATCGGCCAACGCGCGGGGAGAGGCGGTTTGCGT
ATTGGGCGCTCTTCCGCTTCCTCGCTCACTGACTCGCTGCGCTCGGTCGTTCGGCTGCGGCGAGCGGTAT
CAGCTCACTCAAAGGCGGTAATACGGTTATCCACAGAATCAGGGGATAACGCAGGAAAGAACATGTGAGC
AAAAGGCCAGCAAAAGGCCAGGAACCGTAAAAAGGCCGCGTTGCTGGCGTTTTTCCATAGGCTCCGCCCC
CCTGACGAGCATCACAAAAATCGACGCTCAAGTCAGAGGTGGCGAAACCCGACAGGACTATAAAGATACC
AGGCGTTTCCCCCTGGAAGCTCCCTCGTGCGCTCTCCTGTTCCGACCCTGCCGCTTACCGGATACCTGTC
CGCCTTTCTCCCTTCGGGAAGCGTGGCGCTTTCTCATAGCTCACGCTGTAGGTATCTCAGTTCGGTGTAG
GTCGTTCGCTCCAAGCTGGGCTGTGTGCACGAACCCCCCGTTCAGCCCGACCGCTGCGCCTTATCCGGTA
ACTATCGTCTTGAGTCCAACCCGGTAAGACACGACTTATCGCCACTGGCAGCAGCCACTGGTAACAGGAT
TAGCAGAGCGAGGTATGTAGGCGGTGCTACAGAGTTCTTGAAGTGGTGGCCTAACTACGGCTACACTAGA
AGAACAGTATTTGGTATCTGCGCTCTGCTGAAGCCAGTTACCTTCGGAAAAAGAGTTGGTAGCTCTTGAT
CCGGCAAACAAACCACCGCTGGTAGCGGTGGTTTTTTTGTTTGCAAGCAGCAGATTACGCGCAGAAAAAA
AGGATCTCAAGAAGATCCTTTGATCTTTTCTACGGGGTCTGACGCTCAGTGGAACGAAAACTCACGTTAA
GGGATTTTGGTCATGAGATTATCAAAAAGGATCTTCACCTAGATCCTTTTAAATTAAAAATGAAGTTTTA
AATCAATCTAAAGTATATATGAGTAAACTTGGTCTGACAGTTACCAATGCTTAATCAGTGAGGCACCTAT
CTCAGCGATCTGTCTATTTCGTTCATCCATAGTTGCCTGACTCCCCGTCGTGTAGATAACTACGATACGG
GAGGGCTTACCATCTGGCCCCAGTGCTGCAATGATACCGCGAGACCCACGCTCACCGGCTCCAGATTTAT
CAGCAATAAACCAGCCAGCCGGAAGGGCCGAGCGCAGAAGTGGTCCTGCAACTTTATCCGCCTCCATCCA
GTCTATTAATTGTTGCCGGGAAGCTAGAGTAAGTAGTTCGCCAGTTAATAGTTTGCGCAACGTTGTTGCC
ATTGCTACAGGCATCGTGGTGTCACGCTCGTCGTTTGGTATGGCTTCATTCAGCTCCGGTTCCCAACGAT
CAAGGCGAGTTACATGATCCCCCATGTTGTGCAAAAAAGCGGTTAGCTCCTTCGGTCCTCCGATCGTTGT
CAGAAGTAAGTTGGCCGCAGTGTTATCACTCATGGTTATGGCAGCACTGCATAATTCTCTTACTGTCATG
CCATCCGTAAGATGCTTTTCTGTGACTGGTGAGTACTCAACCAAGTCATTCTGAGAATAGTGTATGCGGC
GACCGAGTTGCTCTTGCCCGGCGTCAATACGGGATAATACCGCGCCACATAGCAGAACTTTAAAAGTGCT
CATCATTGGAAAACGTTCTTCGGGGCGAAAACTCTCAAGGATCTTACCGCTGTTGAGATCCAGTTCGATG
TAACCCACTCGTGCACCCAACTGATCTTCAGCATCTTTTACTTTCACCAGCGTTTCTGGGTGAGCAAAAA
CAGGAAGGCAAAATGCCGCAAAAAAGGGAATAAGGGCGACACGGAAATGTTGAATACTCATACTCTTCCT
TTTTCAATATTATTGAAGCATTTATCAGGGTTATTGTCTCATGAGCGGATACATATTTGAATGTATTTAG
AAAAATAAACAAATAGGGGTTCCGCGCACATTTCCCCGAAAAGTGCCACCTGACGTCGACGGATCGGGAG
ATCTCCCGATCCCCTATGGTGCACTCTCAGTACAATCTGCTCTGATGCCGCATAGTTAAGCCAGTATCTG
CTCCCTGCTTGTGTGTTGGAGGTCGCTGAGTAGTGCGCGAGCAAAATTTAAGCTACAACAAGGCAAGGCT
TGACCGACAATTGCATGAAGAATCTGCTTAGGGTTAGGCGTTTTGCGCTGCTTCGCGATGTACGGGCCAG
ATATACGCGTT
Features (pLannotate 1.2.2; 27 found; start..end, strand, type, name):
      1..380     +  enhancer       CMV enhancer: human cytomegalovirus immediate early enhancer
    381..584     +  promoter       CMV promoter: human cytomegalovirus (CMV) immediate early promoter
    586..605     +  promoter       PLtetO-1 promoter (fragment): modified phage lambda PL promoter with tet operator sites (Lutz and Bujard, 1997)
    607..626     +  promoter       PLtetO-1 promoter (fragment): modified phage lambda PL promoter with tet operator sites (Lutz and Bujard, 1997)
    634..667     +  promoter       TRE3GV promoter (fragment): 3rd-generation Tet-responsive promoter that can be activated by binding of Tet-On® 3G, optimized for retroviral and lentiviral vectors
    827..1789    +  CDS            birA: BIRA_ECOLI - Also known as bioR, dhbB. Experimental evidence at protein level: Swiss-Prot protein existence level 1. Acts both as a biotin--[acetyl-CoA-carboxylase] ligase and a biotin-operon repressor. In the presence of ATP, BirA activates biotin to form the BirA-biotinyl-5'-adenylate (BirA-bio-5'-AMP or holoBirA) complex. HoloBirA can either transfer the biotinyl moiety to the biotin carboxyl carrier protein (BCCP) subunit of acetyl-CoA carboxylase, or bind to the biotin operator site and inhibit transcription of the operon. From Escherichia coli (strain K12).
   1790..1815    +  CDS            3xHA (fragment): three tandem HA epitope tags
   1847..1866    +  CDS            Strep-Tag II (fragment): peptide that binds Strep-Tactin®, an engineered form of streptavidin
   1907..1929    +  CDS            Strep-Tag II (fragment): peptide that binds Strep-Tactin®, an engineered form of streptavidin
   1944..1961    +  protein_bind   attB1 (fragment): mutant version of attB; core recombination site for the Gateway® BP reaction BP Clonase™
   1967..2572    +  CDS            COMMD10 (sequence partly withheld): COMDA_HUMAN - Experimental evidence at protein level: Swiss-Prot protein existence level 1. May modulate activity of cullin-RING E3 ubiquitin ligase (CRL) complexes (PubMed:21778237). May down-regulate activation of NF- kappa-B (PubMed:15799966). From Homo sapiens (Human).
   2575..2598    -  protein_bind   attB2: mutant version of attB; recombination site for the Gateway® BP reaction BP Clonase™
   2642..2866    +  polyA_signal   bGH poly(A) signal: bovine growth hormone polyadenylation signal
   2870..2891    +  promoter       SV40 promoter (fragment): SV40 enhancer and early promoter
   2912..3145    +  rep_origin     f1 ori (fragment) (sequence partly withheld): f1 bacteriophage origin of replication; arrow indicates direction of (+) strand synthesis
   3150..3197    +  protein_bind   FRT: FLP-mediated recombination occurs in the 8-bp core sequence TCTAGAAA (Turan and Bode, 2011). FLP recombinase from the Saccharomyces cerevisiae 2μ plasmid
   3205..4227    +  CDS            HygR: aminoglycoside phosphotransferase from E. coli; aph(4)-Ia; confers resistance to hygromycin
   4237..4362    +  CDS            ble (fragment): BLE_KLEPN - Experimental evidence at protein level: Swiss-Prot protein existence level 1. Binding protein with a strong affinity to the bleomycin family of antibiotics. Binds to CL990; an antimitotic-antibiotic compound. From Klebsiella pneumoniae.
   4357..4478    +  polyA_signal   SV40 poly(A) signal: SV40 polyadenylation signal
   4551..4567    -  protein_bind   lac operator: The lac repressor binds to the lac operator to inhibit transcription in E. coli. This inhibition can be relieved by adding lactose or isopropyl-β-D-thiogalactopyranoside (IPTG). lac repressor encoded by lacI
   4575..4605    -  promoter       lac promoter: promoter for the E. coli lac operon
   4620..4641    -  protein_bind   CAP binding site: CAP binding activates transcription in the presence of cAMP. E. coli catabolite activator protein
   4654..4746    -  CDS            lacI (fragment): lac repressor; lacI; The lac repressor binds to the lac operator to inhibit transcription in E. coli. This inhibition can be relieved by adding lactose or isopropyl-β-D-thiogalactopyranoside (IPTG).
   4929..5517    -  rep_origin     ori: high-copy-number ColE1/pMB1/pBR322/pUC origin of replication
   5688..6548    -  CDS            AmpR: β-lactamase; bla; confers resistance to ampicillin, carbenicillin, and related antibiotics
   6549..6653    -  promoter       AmpR promoter: bla
   6712..6764    -  misc_feature   bom (fragment): basis of mobility region from pBR322
