[The description below was written by a language model from this plasmid's Addgene catalogue record and pLannotate feature annotations shown in this document.]
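Description:
MAC_N_COMMD10 is a mammalian expression plasmid of about 6.9 kb that produces human COMMD10 carrying an N-terminal MAC-tag. It was built by Gateway recombination of a 606 bp COMMD10 open reading frame, derived from the Human ORFeome collection, into the MAC-tag-N destination backbone. The insert is therefore flanked by attB1 and attB2 sites. In bacteria the plasmid replicates from a high-copy ColE1/pUC-type origin and is selected with ampicillin through the bla gene. A partial f1 origin and remnants of lac regulatory sequence are also annotated.

Expression is driven by the CMV immediate-early enhancer and promoter. Short annotated fragments containing tet operator sequence lie directly downstream, which suggests a tetracycline-regulatable CMV/TetO arrangement, although the record does not state this explicitly. The coding region begins with a birA-derived biotin ligase, followed by an HA epitope and two Strep-Tag II copies. Together these make up the MAC-tag, which is fused in frame through attB1 to COMMD10, and the transcript ends at a bGH polyadenylation signal. This tag design supports two complementary approaches from a single construct: Strep-based affinity purification of stable complexes, and proximity-dependent biotinylation of neighbouring proteins. The HA epitope is available for detection.

Downstream, an FRT site sits directly in front of a hygromycin resistance gene that has an SV40 poly(A) signal but no full promoter of its own. This layout is typical of vectors designed for FLP-mediated integration into a genomic FRT landing site, which yields isogenic, hygromycin-selectable stable cell lines. The construct was deposited with work on the structure and interactions of the human Commander complex, of which COMMD10 is a subunit, and serves as a bait for interaction proteomics.
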