Addgene plasmid #209682: MAC_N_COMMD10
Purpose: Expresses MAC-tagged COMMD10 in mammalian cells
Depositing lab: Markku Varjosalo. Depositing organization: University of Helsinki, Institute of Biotechnology. Publication: Structure and interactions of the endogenous human Commander complex. Laulumaa S, Kumpula EP, Huiskonen JT, Varjosalo M. Nat Struct Mol Biol. 2024 Jun;31(6):925-938. doi: 10.1038/s41594-024-01246-1. Epub 2024 Mar 8. PubMed 38459129.
Backbone
  Vector backbone: MAC-tag-N (#108078)
  Backbone manufacturer: Markku Varjosalo lab
  Backbone size w/o insert (bp): 6312
  Total vector size (bp): 6918
  Vector type: Mammalian Expression
Growth in bacteria
  Bacterial resistance: Ampicillin, 100 μg/mL
  Growth temperature: 37°C
  Growth strain: DH5alpha
  Copy number: High Copy
Gene/Insert
  Gene/Insert name: COMMD10
  Species: H. sapiens (human)
  Insert size (bp): 606
  GenBank ID: NM_001308080
  Entrez Gene: COMMD10 (a.k.a. PTD002)
  Tag / fusion protein: MAC-tag (N terminal on backbone)
  Cloning method: Gateway Cloning
  Sequencing primers: 5′ M13 uni (-21); 3′ M13 rev (-29)
Resource information
  A portion of this plasmid was derived from a plasmid made by: Human ORFeome collection
Terms and licenses: Academic/Nonprofit Terms; Industry Terms: Not Available to Industry
Depositor comments: Please visit https://doi.org/10.1101/2023.04.03.535349 for bioRxiv preprint.
How to cite: MAC_N_COMMD10 was a gift from Markku Varjosalo (Addgene plasmid # 209682 ; http://n2t.net/addgene:209682 ; RRID:Addgene_209682)
